Addgene plasmid #144056: TFORF2645
Purpose: Lentiviral vector for overexpressing transcription factor ORFs with unique 24-bp barcodes. Barcodes facilitate identification of transcription factors in pooled screens.
Depositing lab: Feng Zhang. Depositing organization: Broad Institute. Publication: A transcription factor atlas of directed differentiation. Joung J, Ma S, Tay T, Geiger-Schuller KR, Kirchgatterer PC, Verdine VK, Guo B, Arias-Garcia MA, Allen WE, Singh A, Kuksenko O, Abudayyeh OO, Gootenberg JS, Fu Z, Macrae RK, Buenrostro JD, Regev A, Zhang F. Cell. 2023 Jan 5;186(1):209-229.e26. doi: 10.1016/j.cell.2022.11.026. PubMed 36608654.
Backbone
  Vector backbone: pLX_TRC317
  Backbone manufacturer: Broad Institute Genetic Perturbation Platform
  Backbone size w/o insert (bp): 8264
  Vector type: Mammalian Expression, Lentiviral
  Selectable markers: Puromycin
Growth in bacteria
  Bacterial resistance: Ampicillin, 100 μg/mL
  Growth temperature: 37°C
  Growth strain: NEB Stable
  Copy number: High Copy
Gene/Insert
  Gene/Insert name: PAX3
  Species: H. sapiens (human)
  Insert size (bp): 1553
  Entrez Gene: PAX3 (a.k.a. CDHS, HUP2, PAX-3, WS1, WS3)
  Promoter: EF1a
  Cloning method: Unknown
  Sequencing primers: 5′ GGGTGGAGACTGAAGTTAGGCCAG; 3′ CACATAGCGTAAAAGGAGCAACATAG
Terms and licenses: Academic/Nonprofit Terms; Industry Terms: Not Available to Industry
Depositor comments: NM_001127366,ENST00000409551 . The transcription factor ORF portion of this plasmid was synthesized by Genewiz. Please test multiple small colonies in case of plasmid recombination. To make this collection available in a timely manner, a portion of this collection was not fully sequenced by Addgene. If an Addgene verified full plasmid sequence is not available, please contact us prior to placing an order to request the full sequence.
How to cite: TFORF2645 was a gift from Feng Zhang (Addgene plasmid # 144056 ; http://n2t.net/addgene:144056 ; RRID:Addgene_144056)
