[The description below was written by a language model from this plasmid's Addgene catalogue record and pLannotate feature annotations shown in this document.]
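Description:
TFORF2645 is a lentiviral mammalian expression plasmid built on the pLX_TRC317 backbone and carrying the human transcription factor PAX3 as its open reading frame. It belongs to a barcoded transcription factor ORF collection in which each construct bears a unique 24-bp barcode, so that individual factors can be identified by sequencing when the library is used in pooled overexpression screens, such as directed differentiation experiments. The barcode itself is not annotated in the feature table. In bacteria the plasmid is maintained through a high-copy ColE1/pUC-type origin with ampicillin resistance (AmpR), and an f1 origin is also present. The record notes that recombination can occur, a common issue with LTR-containing vectors.

The viral portion has a third-generation layout: an RSV promoter drives a truncated HIV-1 5' LTR, followed by the Ψ packaging signal with a partial gag sequence, the Rev response element for Rev-dependent nuclear export, a cPPT/CTS element, and a self-inactivating ΔU3 3' LTR that disables LTR promoter activity after integration. Between the LTRs are two expression units. An SV40 early promoter/origin region precedes a puromycin N-acetyltransferase gene, allowing selection of transduced cells with puromycin. Downstream, the strong constitutive EF-1α promoter drives the PAX3 coding sequence, and a WPRE follows to enhance transcript stability and expression. PAX3 is a transcription factor involved in neural development and myogenesis. An SV40 polyadenylation signal lies outside the 3' LTR, and small annotated fragments (U6 promoter, lacZα, lacI, T7 and T3 promoters) appear to be backbone remnants rather than functional payload.
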