Features (pLannotate 1.2.2; 31 found; start..end, strand, type, name):
      5..231     +  promoter       RSV promoter: Rous sarcoma virus enhancer/promoter
    232..412     +  LTR            5' LTR (truncated): truncated 5' long terminal repeat (LTR) from HIV-1
    459..584     +  misc_feature   HIV-1 Ψ: packaging signal of human immunodeficiency virus type 1
    568..931     +  CDS            HIV-1 gag (fragment): gag protein from human immunodeficiency virus 1; gag
   1077..1310    +  misc_feature   RRE: The Rev response element (RRE) of HIV-1 allows for Rev-dependent mRNA export from the nucleus to the cytoplasm.
   1687..1713    +  CDS            Rev (fragment): human immunodeficiency virus 1 (HIV-1) Rev protein; rev; enhances nuclear export of unspliced and incompletely spliced viral mRNAs
   1720..1743    +  promoter       SV40 promoter (fragment): SV40 early promoter
   1744..1815    +  promoter       SV40 promoter (fragment): SV40 enhancer and early promoter
   1839..1974    +  rep_origin     SV40 ori: SV40 origin of replication
   2020..2616    +  CDS            PuroR (fragment): puromycin N-acetyltransferase; pac from Streptomyces; confers resistance to puromycin
   2665..2782    +  misc_feature   cPPT/CTS: central polypurine tract and central termination sequence of HIV-1
   2847..2913    +  CDS            small t antigen (fragment): SV40 (simian virus 40) small t antigen
   2920..4098    +  promoter       EF-1α promoter: strong constitutive promoter for human elongation factor EF-1α
   4115..5533    +  CDS            PAX3: PAX3_HUMAN - Also known as HUP2. Experimental evidence at protein level: Swiss-Prot protein existence level 1. Transcription factor that may regulate cell proliferation, migration and apoptosis. Involved in neural development and myogenesis. Transcriptional activator of MITF, acting synergistically with SOX10 (PubMed:21965087). From Homo sapiens (Human).
   5579..5632    +  promoter       U6 promoter (fragment): RNA polymerase III promoter for human U6 snRNA
   5674..6262    +  misc_feature   WPRE: woodchuck hepatitis virus posttranscriptional regulatory element
   6313..6332    +  misc_feature   cPPT/CTS (fragment): central polypurine tract and central termination sequence of HIV-1
   6334..6567    +  LTR            3' LTR (ΔU3): self-inactivating 3' long terminal repeat (LTR) from HIV-1
   6645..6766    +  polyA_signal   SV40 poly(A) signal: SV40 polyadenylation signal
   6806..6941    +  rep_origin     SV40 ori: SV40 origin of replication
   6962..6980    -  promoter       T7 promoter: promoter for bacteriophage T7 RNA polymerase
   6988..7143    +  CDS            lacZα (fragment): LacZα fragment of β-galactosidase; lacZ fragment
   7148..7576    +  rep_origin     f1 ori (sequence partly withheld): f1 bacteriophage origin of replication; arrow indicates direction of (+) strand synthesis
   7629..7733    +  promoter       AmpR promoter: bla
   7734..8594    +  CDS            AmpR: β-lactamase; bla; confers resistance to ampicillin, carbenicillin, and related antibiotics
   8765..9353    +  rep_origin     ori: high-copy-number ColE1/pMB1/pBR322/pUC origin of replication
   9536..9628    +  CDS            lacI (fragment): lac repressor; lacI; The lac repressor binds to the lac operator to inhibit transcription in E. coli. This inhibition can be relieved by adding lactose or isopropyl-β-D-thiogalactopyranoside (IPTG).
   9641..9662    +  protein_bind   CAP binding site: CAP binding activates transcription in the presence of cAMP. E. coli catabolite activator protein
   9677..9707    +  promoter       lac promoter: promoter for the E. coli lac operon
   9715..9731    +  protein_bind   lac operator: The lac repressor binds to the lac operator to inhibit transcription in E. coli. This inhibition can be relieved by adding lactose or isopropyl-β-D-thiogalactopyranoside (IPTG). lac repressor encoded by lacI
   9776..9794    +  promoter       T3 promoter: promoter for bacteriophage T3 RNA polymerase
>Addgene plasmid #144056 | TFORF2645 | addgene full sequence | sequence record 391403 | Addgene NGS Result
TTAATGTAGTCTTATGCAATACTCTTGTAGTCTTGCAACATGGTAACGATGAGTTAGCAACATGCCTTAC
AAGGAGAGAAAAAGCACCGTGCATGCCGATTGGTGGAAGTAAGGTGGTACGATCGTGCCTTATTAGGAAG
GCAACAGACGGGTCTGACATGGATTGGACGAACCACTGAATTGCCGCATTGCAGAGATATTGTATTTAAG
TGCCTAGCTCGATACATAAACGGGTCTCTCTGGTTAGACCAGATCTGAGCCTGGGAGCTCTCTGGCTAAC
TAGGGAACCCACTGCTTAAGCCTCAATAAAGCTTGCCTTGAGTGCTTCAAGTAGTGTGTGCCCGTCTGTT
GTGTGACTCTGGTAACTAGAGATCCCTCAGACCCTTTTAGTCAGTGTGGAAAATCTCTAGCAGTGGCGCC
CGAACAGGGACTTGAAAGCGAAAGGGAAACCAGAGGAGCTCTCTCGACGCAGGACTCGGCTTGCTGAAGC
GCGCACGGCAAGAGGCGAGGGGCGGCGACTGGTGAGTACGCCAAAAATTTTGACTAGCGGAGGCTAGAAG
GAGAGAGATGGGTGCGAGAGCGTCAGTATTAAGCGGGGGAGAATTAGATCGCGATGGGAAAAAATTCGGT
TAAGGCCAGGGGGAAAGAAAAAATATAAATTAAAACATATAGTATGGGCAAGCAGGGAGCTAGAACGATT
CGCAGTTAATCCTGGCCTGTTAGAAACATCAGAAGGCTGTAGACAAATACTGGGACAGCTACAACCATCC
CTTCAGACAGGATCAGAAGAACTTAGATCATTATATAATACAGTAGCAACCCTCTATTGTGTGCATCAAA
GGATAGAGATAAAAGACACCAAGGAAGCTTTAGACAAGATAGAGGAAGAGCAAAACAAAAGTAAGACCAC
CGCACAGCAAGCGGCCGCTGATCTTCAGACCTGGAGGAGGAGATATGAGGGACAATTGGAGAAGTGAATT
ATATAAATATAAAGTAGTAAAAATTGAACCATTAGGAGTAGCACCCACCAAGGCAAAGAGAAGAGTGGTG
CAGAGAGAAAAAAGAGCAGTGGGAATAGGAGCTTTGTTCCTTGGGTTCTTGGGAGCAGCAGGAAGCACTA
TGGGCGCAGCGTCAATGACGCTGACGGTACAGGCCAGACAATTATTGTCTGGTATAGTGCAGCAGCAGAA
CAATTTGCTGAGGGCTATTGAGGCGCAACAGCATCTGTTGCAACTCACAGTCTGGGGCATCAAGCAGCTC
CAGGCAAGAATCCTGGCTGTGGAAAGATACCTAAAGGATCAACAGCTCCTGGGGATTTGGGGTTGCTCTG
GAAAACTCATTTGCACCACTGCTGTGCCTTGGAATGCTAGTTGGAGTAATAAATCTCTGGAACAGATTTG
GAATCACACGACCTGGATGGAGTGGGACAGAGAAATTAACAATTACACAAGCTTAATACACTCCTTAATT
GAAGAATCGCAAAACCAGCAAGAAAAGAATGAACAAGAATTATTGGAATTAGATAAATGGGCAAGTTTGT
GGAATTGGTTTAACATAACAAATTGGCTGTGGTATATAAAATTATTCATAATGATAGTAGGAGGCTTGGT
AGGTTTAAGAATAGTTTTTGCTGTACTTTCTATAGTGAATAGAGTTAGGCAGGGATATTCACCATTATCG
TTTCAGACCCACCTCCCAACCCCGAGGGGACCCATGCATTGCATCTCAATTAGTCAGCAACCAGGTGTGG
AAAGTCCCCAGGCTCCCCAGCAGGCAGAAGTATGCAAAGCATGCGTCTCAATTAGTCAGCAACCATAGTC
CCGCCCCTAACTCCGCCCATCCCGCCCCTAACTCCGCCCAGTTCCGCCCATTCTCCGCCCCATGGCTGAC
TAATTTTTTTTATTTATGCAGAGGCCGAGGCCGCCTCGGCCTCTGAGCTATTCCAGAAGTAGTGAGGAGG
CTTTTTTGGAGGCCTAGGCTTTTGCAAAAAGCTTTCTAGAGGTACCACCGGAGCTTACCATGACCGAGTA
CAAGCCCACGGTGCGCCTCGCCACCCGCGACGACGTCCCCAGGGCCGTACGCACCCTCGCCGCCGCGTTC
GCCGACTACCCCGCCACGCGCCACACCGTCGATCCGGACCGCCACATCGAGCGGGTCACCGAGCTGCAAG
AACTCTTCCTCACGCGCGTCGGGCTCGACATCGGCAAGGTGTGGGTCGCGGACGACGGCGCCGCCGTGGC
GGTCTGGACCACGCCGGAGAGCGTCGAAGCGGGGGCGGTGTTCGCCGAGATCGGCCCGCGCATGGCCGAG
TTGAGCGGTTCCCGGCTGGCCGCGCAGCAACAGATGGAAGGCCTCCTGGCGCCGCACCGGCCCAAGGAGC
CCGCGTGGTTCCTGGCCACCGTCGGCGTCTCGCCCGACCACCAGGGCAAGGGTCTGGGCAGCGCCGTCGT
GCTCCCCGGAGTGGAGGCGGCCGAGCGCGCCGGGGTGCCCGCCTTCCTGGAGACCTCCGCGCCCCGCAAC
CTCCCCTTCTACGAGCGGCTCGGCTTCACCGTCACCGCCGACGTCGAGGTGCCCGAAGGACCGCGCACCT
GGTGCATGACCCGCAAGCCCGGTGCCAGTTAACGAATTCTAGATCTTGAGACAAATGGCAGTATTCATCC
ACAATTTTAAAAGAAAAGGGGGGATTGGGGGGTACAGTGCAGGGGAAAGAATAGTAGACATAATAGCAAC
AGACATACAAACTAAAGAATTACAAAAACAAATTACAAAAATTCAAAATTTTCGGGTTTATTACAGGGAC
AGCAGAGATCCACTTTGGCGCCGGCTCGAGGCCTGCAGGTGCAAAGATGGATAAAGTTTTAAACAGAGAG
GAATCTTTGCAGCTAATGGACCTTCTAGGTCTTGAAAGGAGTGGGAATTGGCTCCGGTGCCCGTCAGTGG
GCAGAGCGCACATCGCCCACAGTCCCCGAGAAGTTGGGGGGAGGGGTCGGCAATTGAACCGGTGCCTAGA
GAAGGTGGCGCGGGGTAAACTGGGAAAGTGATGTCGTGTACTGGCTCCGCCTTTTTCCCGAGGGTGGGGG
AGAACCGTATATAAGTGCAGTAGTCGCCGTGAACGTTCTTTTTCGCAACGGGTTTGCCGCCAGAACACAG
GTAAGTGCCGTGTGTGGTTCCCGCGGGCCTGGCCTCTTTACGGGTTATGGCCCTTGCGTGCCTTGAATTA
CTTCCACCTGGCTGCAGTACGTGATTCTTGATCCCGAGCTTCGGGTTGGAAGTGGGTGGGAGAGTTCGAG
GCCTTGCGCTTAAGGAGCCCCTTCGCCTCGTGCTTGAGTTGAGGCCTGGCCTGGGCGCTGGGGCCGCCGC
GTGCGAATCTGGTGGCACCTTCGCGCCTGTCTCGCTGCTTTCGATAAGTCTCTAGCCATTTAAAATTTTT
GATGACCTGCTGCGACGCTTTTTTTCTGGCAAGATAGTCTTGTAAATGCGGGCCAAGATCTGCACACTGG
TATTTCGGTTTTTGGGGCCGCGGGCGGCGACGGGGCCCGTGCGTCCCAGCGCACATGTTCGGCGAGGCGG
GGCCTGCGAGCGCGGCCACCGAGAATCGGACGGGGGTAGTCTCAAGCTGGCCGGCCTGCTCTGGTGCCTG
GCCTCGCGCCGCCGTGTATCGCCCCGCCCTGGGCGGCAAGGCTGGCCCGGTCGGCACCAGTTGCGTGAGC
GGAAAGATGGCCGCTTCCCGGCCCTGCTGCAGGGAGCTCAAAATGGAGGACGCGGCGCTCGGGAGAGCGG
GCGGGTGAGTCACCCACACAAAGGAAAAGGGCCTTTCCGTCCTCAGCCGTCGCTTCATGTGACTCCACGG
AGTACCGGGCGCCGTCCAGGCACCTCGATTAGTTCTCGAGCTTTTGGAGTACGTCGTCTTTAGGTTGGGG
GGAGGGGTTTTATGCGATGGAGTTTCCCCACACTGAGTGGGTGGAGACTGAAGTTAGGCCAGCTTGGCAC
TTGATGTAATTCTCCTTGGAATTTGCCCTTTTTGAGTTTGGATCTTGGTTCATTCTCAAGCCTCAGACAG
TGGTTCAAAGTTTTTTTCTTCCATTTCAGGTGTCGTGAGGCTAGCACCGCCACCATGACCACGCTGGCCG
GCGCTGTGCCCAGGATGATGCGGCCGGGCCCGGGGCAGAACTACCCGCGTAGCGGGTTCCCGCTGGAAGT
GTCCACTCCCCTCGGCCAGGGCCGCGTCAACCAGCTCGGCGGTGTTTTTATCAACGGCAGGCCGCTGCCC
AACCACATCCGCCACAAGATCGTGGAGATGGCCCACCACGGCATCCGGCCCTGCGTCATCTCGCGCCAGC
TGCGCGTGTCCCACGGCTGCGTCTCCAAGATCCTGTGCAGGTACCAGGAGACTGGCTCCATACGTCCTGG
TGCCATCGGCGGCAGCAAGCCCAAGGTGACAACGCCTGACGTGGAGAAGAAAATTGAGGAATACAAAAGA
GAGAACCCGGGCATGTTCAGCTGGGAAATCCGAGACAAATTACTCAAGGACGCGGTCTGTGATCGAAACA
CCGTGCCGTCAGTGAGTTCCATCAGCCGCATCCTGAGAAGTAAATTCGGGAAAGGTGAAGAGGAGGAGGC
CGACTTGGAGAGGAAGGAGGCAGAGGAAAGCGAGAAGAAGGCCAAACACAGCATCGACGGCATCCTGAGC
GAGCGAGCCTCAGCACCCCAATCAGATGAAGGCTCTGATATTGACTCTGAACCAGATTTACCACTAAAGA
GGAAACAGCGCAGAAGCCGAACCACCTTCACAGCAGAACAGCTGGAGGAACTGGAGCGTGCTTTTGAGAG
AACTCATTACCCTGACATTTATACTAGGGAGGAACTGGCCCAGAGGGCGAAGCTCACCGAGGCCCGAGTA
CAGGTCTGGTTTAGCAACCGCCGTGCAAGATGGAGGAAGCAAGCTGGGGCCAATCAACTGATGGCTTTCA
ACCATCTCATTCCCGGGGGGTTCCCTCCCACTGCCATGCCGACCTTGCCAACGTACCAGCTGTCGGAGAC
CTCTTACCAGCCCACATCTATTCCACAAGCTGTGTCAGATCCCAGCAGCACCGTTCACAGACCTCAACCG
CTTCCTCCAAGCACTGTACACCAAAGCACGATTCCTTCCAACCCAGACAGCAGCTCTGCCTACTGCCTCC
CCAGCACCAGGCATGGATTTTCCAGCTATACAGACAGCTTTGTGCCTCCGTCGGGGCCCTCCAACCCCAT
GAACCCCACCATTGGCAATGGCCTCTCACCTCAGGTAATGGGACTCCTGACCAACCACGGTGGGGTACCT
CATCAGCCCCAGACTGATTACGCGCTCTCCCCTCTCACCGGGGGTCTGGAACCTACCACCACGGTGTCGG
CCAGCTGCAGTCAGAGACTAGACCATATGAAGAGCTTGGACAGTCTGCCAACATCTCAGTCCTACTGTCC
ACCCACCTATAGCACCACAGGCTACAGTATGGACCCTGTCACAGGCTACCAATATGGGCAGTATGGACAA
AGTGCCTTTCATTATCTCAAGCCAGATATCGCGTAGTAATGAACTAGTCCGTAACTTGAAAGTATTTCGA
TTTCTTGGCTTTATATATCTTGTGGAAAGGACGACGATGATCAGGGCTGCGCCCGTACACGCGTTAAGTC
GACAATCAACCTCTGGATTACAAAATTTGTGAAAGATTGACTGGTATTCTTAACTATGTTGCTCCTTTTA
CGCTATGTGGATACGCTGCTTTAATGCCTTTGTATCATGCTATTGCTTCCCGTATGGCTTTCATTTTCTC
CTCCTTGTATAAATCCTGGTTGCTGTCTCTTTATGAGGAGTTGTGGCCCGTTGTCAGGCAACGTGGCGTG
GTGTGCACTGTGTTTGCTGACGCAACCCCCACTGGTTGGGGCATTGCCACCACCTGTCAGCTCCTTTCCG
GGACTTTCGCTTTCCCCCTCCCTATTGCCACGGCGGAACTCATCGCCGCCTGCCTTGCCCGCTGCTGGAC
AGGGGCTCGGCTGTTGGGCACTGACAATTCCGTGGTGTTGTCGGGGAAATCATCGTCCTTTCCTTGGCTG
CTCGCCTGTGTTGCCACCTGGATTCTGCGCGGGACGTCCTTCTGCTACGTCCCTTCGGCCCTCAATCCAG
CGGACCTTCCTTCCCGCGGCCTGCTGCCGGCTCTGCGGCCTCTTCCGCGTCTTCGCCTTCGCCCTCAGAC
GAGTCGGATCTCCCTTTGGGCCGCCTCCCCGCGTCGACTTTAAGACCAATGACTTACAAGGCAGCTGTAG
ATCTTAGCCACTTTTTAAAAGAAAAGGGGGGACTGGAAGGGCTAATTCACTCCCAACGAAGACAAGATCT
GCTTTTTGCTTGTACTGGGTCTCTCTGGTTAGACCAGATCTGAGCCTGGGAGCTCTCTGGCTAACTAGGG
AACCCACTGCTTAAGCCTCAATAAAGCTTGCCTTGAGTGCTTCAAGTAGTGTGTGCCCGTCTGTTGTGTG
ACTCTGGTAACTAGAGATCCCTCAGACCCTTTTAGTCAGTGTGGAAAATCTCTAGCAGTACGTATAGTAG
TTCATGTCATCTTATTATTCAGTATTTATAACTTGCAAAGAAATGAATATCAGAGAGTGAGAGGAACTTG
TTTATTGCAGCTTATAATGGTTACAAATAAAGCAATAGCATCACAAATTTCACAAATAAAGCATTTTTTT
CACTGCATTCTAGTTGTGGTTTGTCCAAACTCATCAATGTATCTTATCATGTCTGGCTCTAGCTATCCCG
CCCCTAACTCCGCCCATCCCGCCCCTAACTCCGCCCAGTTCCGCCCATTCTCCGCCCCATGGCTGACTAA
TTTTTTTTATTTATGCAGAGGCCGAGGCCGCCTCGGCCTCTGAGCTATTCCAGAAGTAGTGAGGAGGCTT
TTTTGGAGGCCTAGGGACGTACCCAATTCGCCCTATAGTGAGTCGTATTACGCGCGCTCACTGGCCGTCG
TTTTACAACGTCGTGACTGGGAAAACCCTGGCGTTACCCAACTTAATCGCCTTGCAGCACATCCCCCTTT
CGCCAGCTGGCGTAATAGCGAAGAGGCCCGCACCGATCGCCCTTCCCAACAGTTGCGCAGCCTGAATGGC
GAATGGG
[124 nt withheld, positions 7148-7271]
C
[91 nt withheld, positions 7273-7363]
A
[49 nt withheld, positions 7365-7413]
CCTTTGACGTTGGAGTCCACGTTCTTT
[37 nt withheld, positions 7441-7477]
ACCCTATCTCGGTCTATTCTTTTGATTTATAAGGGATTTTGCCGATTTCGGCCTATTGGTTAAAAAATGA
GCTGATTTAACAAAAATTTAACGCGAATTTTAACAAAATATTAACGCTTACAATTTAGGTGGCACTTTTC
GGGGAAATGTGCGCGGAACCCCTATTTGTTTATTTTTCTAAATACATTCAAATATGTATCCGCTCATGAG
ACAATAACCCTGATAAATGCTTCAATAATATTGAAAAAGGAAGAGTATGAGTATTCAACATTTCCGTGTC
GCCCTTATTCCCTTTTTTGCGGCATTTTGCCTTCCTGTTTTTGCTCACCCAGAAACGCTGGTGAAAGTAA
AAGATGCTGAAGATCAGTTGGGTGCACGAGTGGGTTACATCGAACTGGATCTCAACAGCGGTAAGATCCT
TGAGAGTTTTCGCCCCGAAGAACGTTTTCCAATGATGAGCACTTTTAAAGTTCTGCTATGTGGCGCGGTA
TTATCCCGTATTGACGCCGGGCAAGAGCAACTCGGTCGCCGCATACACTATTCTCAGAATGACTTGGTTG
AGTACTCACCAGTCACAGAAAAGCATCTTACGGATGGCATGACAGTAAGAGAATTATGCAGTGCTGCCAT
AACCATGAGTGATAACACTGCGGCCAACTTACTTCTGACAACGATCGGAGGACCGAAGGAGCTAACCGCT
TTTTTGCACAACATGGGGGATCATGTAACTCGCCTTGATCGTTGGGAACCGGAGCTGAATGAAGCCATAC
CAAACGACGAGCGTGACACCACGATGCCTGTAGCAATGGCAACAACGTTGCGCAAACTATTAACTGGCGA
ACTACTTACTCTAGCTTCCCGGCAACAATTAATAGACTGGATGGAGGCGGATAAAGTTGCAGGACCACTT
CTGCGCTCGGCCCTTCCGGCTGGCTGGTTTATTGCTGATAAATCTGGAGCCGGTGAGCGTGGGTCTCGCG
GTATCATTGCAGCACTGGGGCCAGATGGTAAGCCCTCCCGTATCGTAGTTATCTACACGACGGGGAGTCA
GGCAACTATGGATGAACGAAATAGACAGATCGCTGAGATAGGTGCCTCACTGATTAAGCATTGGTAACTG
TCAGACCAAGTTTACTCATATATACTTTAGATTGATTTAAAACTTCATTTTTAATTTAAAAGGATCTAGG
TGAAGATCCTTTTTGATAATCTCATGACCAAAATCCCTTAACGTGAGTTTTCGTTCCACTGAGCGTCAGA
CCCCGTAGAAAAGATCAAAGGATCTTCTTGAGATCCTTTTTTTCTGCGCGTAATCTGCTGCTTGCAAACA
AAAAAACCACCGCTACCAGCGGTGGTTTGTTTGCCGGATCAAGAGCTACCAACTCTTTTTCCGAAGGTAA
CTGGCTTCAGCAGAGCGCAGATACCAAATACTGTTCTTCTAGTGTAGCCGTAGTTAGGCCACCACTTCAA
GAACTCTGTAGCACCGCCTACATACCTCGCTCTGCTAATCCTGTTACCAGTGGCTGCTGCCAGTGGCGAT
AAGTCGTGTCTTACCGGGTTGGACTCAAGACGATAGTTACCGGATAAGGCGCAGCGGTCGGGCTGAACGG
GGGGTTCGTGCACACAGCCCAGCTTGGAGCGAACGACCTACACCGAACTGAGATACCTACAGCGTGAGCT
ATGAGAAAGCGCCACGCTTCCCGAAGGGAGAAAGGCGGACAGGTATCCGGTAAGCGGCAGGGTCGGAACA
GGAGAGCGCACGAGGGAGCTTCCAGGGGGAAACGCCTGGTATCTTTATAGTCCTGTCGGGTTTCGCCACC
TCTGACTTGAGCGTCGATTTTTGTGATGCTCGTCAGGGGGGCGGAGCCTATGGAAAAACGCCAGCAACGC
GGCCTTTTTACGGTTCCTGGCCTTTTGCTGGCCTTTTGCTCACATGTTCTTTCCTGCGTTATCCCCTGAT
TCTGTGGATAACCGTATTACCGCCTTTGAGTGAGCTGATACCGCTCGCCGCAGCCGAACGACCGAGCGCA
GCGAGTCAGTGAGCGAGGAAGCGGAAGAGCGCCCAATACGCAAACCGCCTCTCCCCGCGCGTTGGCCGAT
TCATTAATGCAGCTGGCACGACAGGTTTCCCGACTGGAAAGCGGGCAGTGAGCGCAACGCAATTAATGTG
AGTTAGCTCACTCATTAGGCACCCCAGGCTTTACACTTTATGCTTCCGGCTCGTATGTTGTGTGGAATTG
TGAGCGGATAACAATTTCACACAGGAAACAGCTATGACCATGATTACGCCAAGCGCGCAATTAACCCTCA
CTAAAGGGAACAAAAGCTGGAGCTGCAAGC
