>Addgene plasmid #144056 | TFORF2645 | depositor partial sequence | sequence record 284292 | Insert
ACCGCCACCATGACCACGCTGGCCGGCGCTGTGCCCAGGATGATGCGGCCGGGCCCGGGGCAGAACTACC
CGCGTAGCGGGTTCCCGCTGGAAGTGTCCACTCCCCTCGGCCAGGGCCGCGTCAACCAGCTCGGCGGTGT
TTTTATCAACGGCAGGCCGCTGCCCAACCACATCCGCCACAAGATCGTGGAGATGGCCCACCACGGCATC
CGGCCCTGCGTCATCTCGCGCCAGCTGCGCGTGTCCCACGGCTGCGTCTCCAAGATCCTGTGCAGGTACC
AGGAGACTGGCTCCATACGTCCTGGTGCCATCGGCGGCAGCAAGCCCAAGGTGACAACGCCTGACGTGGA
GAAGAAAATTGAGGAATACAAAAGAGAGAACCCGGGCATGTTCAGCTGGGAAATCCGAGACAAATTACTC
AAGGACGCGGTCTGTGATCGAAACACCGTGCCGTCAGTGAGTTCCATCAGCCGCATCCTGAGAAGTAAAT
TCGGGAAAGGTGAAGAGGAGGAGGCCGACTTGGAGAGGAAGGAGGCAGAGGAAAGCGAGAAGAAGGCCAA
ACACAGCATCGACGGCATCCTGAGCGAGCGAGCCTCAGCACCCCAATCAGATGAAGGCTCTGATATTGAC
TCTGAACCAGATTTACCACTAAAGAGGAAACAGCGCAGAAGCCGAACCACCTTCACAGCAGAACAGCTGG
AGGAACTGGAGCGTGCTTTTGAGAGAACTCATTACCCTGACATTTATACTAGGGAGGAACTGGCCCAGAG
GGCGAAGCTCACCGAGGCCCGAGTACAGGTCTGGTTTAGCAACCGCCGTGCAAGATGGAGGAAGCAAGCT
GGGGCCAATCAACTGATGGCTTTCAACCATCTCATTCCCGGGGGGTTCCCTCCCACTGCCATGCCGACCT
TGCCAACGTACCAGCTGTCGGAGACCTCTTACCAGCCCACATCTATTCCACAAGCTGTGTCAGATCCCAG
CAGCACCGTTCACAGACCTCAACCGCTTCCTCCAAGCACTGTACACCAAAGCACGATTCCTTCCAACCCA
GACAGCAGCTCTGCCTACTGCCTCCCCAGCACCAGGCATGGATTTTCCAGCTATACAGACAGCTTTGTGC
CTCCGTCGGGGCCCTCCAACCCCATGAACCCCACCATTGGCAATGGCCTCTCACCTCAGGTAATGGGACT
CCTGACCAACCACGGTGGGGTACCTCATCAGCCCCAGACTGATTACGCGCTCTCCCCTCTCACCGGGGGT
CTGGAACCTACCACCACGGTGTCGGCCAGCTGCAGTCAGAGACTAGACCATATGAAGAGCTTGGACAGTC
TGCCAACATCTCAGTCCTACTGTCCACCCACCTATAGCACCACAGGCTACAGTATGGACCCTGTCACAGG
CTACCAATATGGGCAGTATGGACAAAGTGCCTTTCATTATCTCAAGCCAGATATCGCGTAGTAATGAACT
AGTCCGTAACTTGAAAGTATTTCGATTTCTTGGCTTTATATATCTTGTGGAAAGGACGACGATGATCAGG
GCTGCGCCCGTAC
