>Addgene plasmid #144056 | TFORF2645 | depositor partial sequence | sequence record 284293 | Barcode
CGATGATCAGGGCTGCGCCCGTAC
